Addgene plasmid #78216: TP901 GFP BAC Reporter
Purpose: synthetic gene circuit
Depositing lab: Timothy Lu. Depositing organization: Massachusetts Institute of Technology. Publication: Synthetic mixed-signal computation in living cells. Rubens JR, Selvaggio G, Lu TK. Nat Commun. 2016 Jun 3;7:11658. doi: 10.1038/ncomms11658. PubMed 27255669.
Backbone
  Vector backbone: pBAC
Growth in bacteria
  Bacterial resistance: Chloramphenicol, 25 μg/mL
  Growth temperature: 37°C
  Growth strain: DH5alpha
  Copy number: Unknown
Gene/Insert
  Gene/Insert name: synthetic circuit
  Species: not applicable
Terms and licenses: Academic/Nonprofit Terms; Industry Terms: Not Available to Industry
How to cite: TP901 GFP BAC Reporter was a gift from Timothy Lu (Addgene plasmid # 78216 ; http://n2t.net/addgene:78216 ; RRID:Addgene_78216)
