[The description below was written by a language model from this plasmid's Addgene catalogue record.]
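Description:
TP901 GFP BAC Reporter is a bacterial plasmid built on a pBAC (bacterial artificial chromosome) backbone and carrying a synthetic gene circuit. It is propagated in E. coli and selected with chloramphenicol. BAC-type backbones are generally maintained at very low copy number through F-factor-derived replication and partitioning functions, which makes them useful for holding circuit components at a stable, near-single-copy dosage; however, the record lists the copy number of this particular plasmid as unknown, and no feature table is available to confirm which replication elements are present.

The insert is described only as a "synthetic circuit," with no species of origin. The name indicates a GFP reporter that responds to TP901, a serine integrase from a lactococcal phage. In reporters of this kind, a DNA segment such as a promoter, terminator or coding sequence is typically flanked by the integrase's attB and attP recognition sites, so that integrase expression inverts or excises the segment and permanently switches GFP output on or off, giving a digital, heritable readout of recombinase activity. The record does not state the actual architecture here: the promoter driving GFP, the GFP variant, the orientation and identity of the attachment sites, and any terminators or other regulatory parts are all unspecified, and the integrase itself is presumably supplied from a separate construct.

The stated purpose is use as a synthetic gene circuit, and the associated work concerns mixed-signal (combined analog and digital) computation in living cells, consistent with this plasmid acting as the fluorescent output module for recombinase-based logic.
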