>Addgene plasmid #78216 | TP901 GFP BAC Reporter | addgene partial sequence | sequence record 178109 | Addgene Partial NGS Result
ACCACGGTCCCACTCGTATCGTCGGTCTGATTATTAGTCTGGGACCACGGTCCCACTCGTATCGTCGGTC
TGATTATTAGTCTGGGACCACGATCCCACTCGTGTTGTCGGTCTGATTATCGGTCTGGGACCACGGTCCC
ACTTGTATTGTCGATCAGACTATCAGCGTGAGACTACGATTCCATCAATGCCTGTCAAGGGCAAGTACGG
TGCTCGGCGAGTTTTTATTTCGTTTATTTCAATTAAGGTAACTAAAAAACTCCTTTAAACACAGCTGTCA
CCGGATGTGCTTTCCGGTCTGATGAGTCCGTGAGGACGAAACAGCCTCTACAAATAATTTTGTTTAATAG
TTTACGAGGTAAGGAGGTTTAAGATGAGTAAAGGAGAAGAACTTTTCACTGGAGTTGTCCCAATTCTTGT
TGAATTAGATGGTGATGTTAATGGGCACAAATTTTCTGTCAGTGGAGAGGGTGAAGGTGATGCAACATAC
GGAAAACTTACCCTTAAATTTATTTGCACTACTGGAAAACTACCTGTTCCATGGCCAACACTTGTCACTA
CTTTCGGTTATGGTGTTCAATGCTTTGCGAGATACCCAGATCATATGAAACAGCATGACTTTTTCAAGAG
TGCCATGCCCGAAGGTTATGTACAGGAAAGAACTATATTTTTCAAAGATGACGGGAACTACAAGACACGT
GCTGAAGTCAAGTTTGAAGGTGATACCCTTGTTAATAGAATCGAGTTAAAAGGTATTGATTTTAAAGAAG
ATGGAAACATTCTTGGACACAAATTGGAATACAACTATAACTCACACAATGTATACATCATGGCAGACAA
ACAAAAGAATGGAATCAAAGTTAACTTCAAAATTAGACACAACATTGAAGATGGAAGCGTTCAACTAGCA
GACCATTATCAACAAAATACTCCAATTGGCGATGGCCCTGTCCTTTTACCAGACAACCATTACCTGTCCA
CACAATCTGCCCTTTCGAAAGATCCCAACGAAAAGAGAGACCACATGGTCCTTCTTGAGTTTGTAACAGC
TGCTGGGATTACACATGGCATGGATGATCTCTACAAATAAAAGCTTGATATCGAATTCCTGCAGCCCGGG
GGATCCCATGGTACGCGTGCTAGAGGCATCAAATAAAACGAAAGGCTCAGTCGAAAGACTGGGCCTTTCG
TTTTATCTGTTGTTTGTCGGTGAACGCTCTCCTGAGTAGGACAAATCCGCCGCCCTAGAATCGATGCAAA
AAAAGCAAAAAGCATTTACCTTGATTGAGATGTTAATTGTGTTGGCATTTAATTAAAAAGTTAAACAAAA
TTATTTGTAGAGGGAAACCGTTGTGGTCTCCCTGAATATATTATACGAGCCTTATGCATGCCCGTAAAGT
TATCCAGCAACCACTCATAGACCTAGGGCAGCAGATAGGGACGACGTGGTGTTAGCTGTGCTCGAGGTGA
AGACGAAAGGGCCTCGTGATACGCCTATTTTTATAGGTTAATGTCATGATAATAATGGTTTCTTAGACGT
CTTACGCCCCGCCCTGCCACTCATCGCAGTACTGTTGTAATTCATTAAGCATTCTGCCGACATGGAAGCC
ATCACAAACGGCATGATGAACCTGAATCGCCAGCGGCATCAGCACCTTGTCGCCTTGCGTATAATATTTG
CCCATGGTGAAAACGGGGGCGAAGAAGTTGTCCATATTGGCCACGTTTAAATCAAAACTGGTGAAACTCA
CCCAGGGATTGGCTGAGACGAAAAACATATTCTCAATAAACCCTTTAGGGAAATAGGCCAGGTTTTCACC
GTAACACGCCACATCTTGCGAATATATGTGTAGAAACTGCCGGAAATCGTCGTGGTATTCACTCCAGAGC
GATGAAAACGTTTCAGTTTGCTCATGGAAAACGGTGTAACAAGGGTGAACACTATCCCATATCACCAGCT
CACCGTCTTTCATTGCCATACGAAATTCCGGATGAGCATTCATCAGGCGGGCAAGAATGTGAATAAAGGC
CGGATAAAACTTGTGCTTATTTTTCTTTACGGTCTTTAAAAAGGCCGTAATATCCAGCTGAACGGTCTGG
TTATAGGTACATTGAGCAACTGACTGAAATGCCTCAAAATGTTCTTTACGATGCCATTGGGATATATCAA
CGGTGGTATATCCAGTGATTTTTTTCTCCATTTTAGCTTCCTTAGCTCCTGAAAATCTCGATAACTCAAA
AAATACGCCCGGTAGTGATCTTATTTCATTATGGTGAAAGTTGGAACCTCTTACGTGCCGATCAACGTCT
CATTTTCGCCAAAAGTTGGCCCAGGGCTTCCCGGTATCAACAGGGACACCAGGATTTATTTATTCTGCGA
AGTGATCTTCCGTCACAGGTATTTATTCGCGATAAGCTCATGGAGCGGCGTAACCGTCGCACAGGAAGGA
CAGAGAAAGCGCGGATCTGGGAAGTGACGGACAGAACGGTCAGGACCTGGATTGGGGAGGCGGTTGCCGC
CGCTGCTGCTGACGGTGTGACGTTCTCTGTTCCGGTCACACCACATACGTTCCGCCATTCCTATGCGATG
CACATGCTGTATGCCGGTATACCGCTGAAAGTTCTGCAAAGCCTGATGGGACATAAGTCCATCAGTTCAA
CGGAAGTCTACACGAAGGTTTTTGCGCTGGATGTGGCTGCCCGGCACCGGGTGCAGTTTGCGATGCCGGA
GTCTGATGCGGTTGCGATGCTGAAACAATTATCCTGAGAATAAATGCCTTGGCCTTTATATGGAAATGTG
GAACTGAGTGGATATGCTGTTTTTGTCTGTTAAACAGAGAAGCTGGCTGTTATCCACTGAGAAGCGAACG
AAACAGTCGGGAAAATCTCCCATTATCGTAGAGATCCGCATTATTAATCTCAGGAGCCTGTGTAGCGTTT
ATAGGAAGTAGTGTTCTGTCATGATGCCTGCAAGCGGTAACGAAAACGATTTGAATATGCCTTCAGGAAC
AATAGAAATCTTCGTGCGGTGTTACGTTGAAGTGGAGCGGATTATGTCAGCAATGGACAGAACAACCTAA
TGAACACAGAACCATGATGTGGTCTGTCCTTTTACAGCCAGTAGTGCTCGCCGCAGTCGAGCGACAGGGC
GAAGCCCTCGGCTGGTTGCCCTCGCCGCTGGGCTGGCGGCCGTCTATGGCCCTGCAAACGCGCCAGAAAC
GCCGTCGAAGCCGTGTGCGAGACACCGCGGCCGGCCGCCGGCGTTGTGGATACCTCGCGGAAAACTTGGC
CCTCACTGACAGATGAGGGGCGGACGTTGACACTTGAGGGGCCGACTCACCCGGCGCGGCGTTGACAGAT
GAGGGGCAGGCTCGATTTCGGCCGGCGACGTGGAGCTGGCCAGCCTCGCAAATCGGCGAAAACGCCTGAT
TTTACGCGAGTTTCCCACAGATGATGTGGACAAGCCTGGGGATAAGTGCCCTGCGGTATTGACACTTGAG
GGGCGCGACTACTGACAGATGAGGGGCGCGATCCTTGACACTTGAGGGGCAGAGTGCTGACAGATGAGGG
GCGCACCTATTGACATTTGAGGGGCTGTCCACAGGCAGAAAATCCAGCATTTGCAAGGGTTTCCGCCCGT
TTTTCGGCCACCGCTAACCTGTCTTTTAACCTGCTTTTAAACCAATATTTATAAACCTTGTTTTTAACCA
GGGCTGCGCCCTGTGCGCGTGACCGCGCACGCCGAAGGGGGGTGCCCCCCCTTCTCGAACCCTCCCGGTC
GAGTGAGCGAGGAAGCACCAGGGAACAGCACTTATATATTCTGCTTACACACGATGCCTGAAAAAACTTC
CCTTGGGGTTATCCACTTATCCACGGGGATATTTTTATAATTATTTTTTTTATAGTTTTTAGATCTTCTT
TTTTAGAGCGCCTTGTAGGCCTTTATCCATGCTGGTTCTAGAGAAGGTGTTGTGACAAATTGCCCTTTCA
GTGTGACAAATCACCCTCAAATGACAGTCCTGTCTGTGACAAATTGCCCTTAACCCTGTGACAAATTGCC
CTCAGAAGAAGCTGTTTTTTCACAAAGTTATCCCTGCTTATTGACTCTTTTTTATTTAGTGTGACAATCT
AAAAACTTGTCACACTTCACATGGATCTGTCATGGCGGAAACAGCGGTTATCAATCACAAGAAACGTAAA
AATAGCCCGCGAATCGTCCAGTCAAACGACCTCACTGAGGCGGCATATAGTCTCTCCCGGGATCAAAAAC
GTATGCTGTATCTGTTCGTTGACCAGATCAGAAAATCTGATGGCACCCTACAGGAACATGACGGTATCTG
CGAGATCCATGTTGCTAAATATGCTGAAATATTCGGATTGACCTCTGCGGAAGCCAGTAAGGATATACGG
CAGGCATTGAAGAGTTTCGCGGGGAAGGAAGTGGTTTTTTATCGCCCTGAAGAGGATGCCGGCGATGAAA
AAGGCTATGAATCTTTTCCTTGGTTTATCAAACGTGCGCACAGTCCATCCAGAGGGCTTTACAGTGTACA
TATCAACCCATATCTCATTCCCTTCTTTATCGGGTTACAGAACCGGTTTACGCAGTTTCGGCTTAGTGAA
ACAAAAGAAATCACCAATCCGTATGCCATGCGTTTATACGAATCCCTGTGTCAGTATCGTAAGCCGGATG
GCTCAGGCATCGTCTCTCTGAAAATCGACTGGATCATAGAGCGTTACCAGCTGCCTCAAAGTTACCAGCG
TATGCCTGACTTCCGCCGCCGCTTCCTGCAGGTCTGTGTTAATGAGATCAACAGCAGAACTCCAATGCGC
CTCTCATACATTGAGAAAAAGAAAGGCCGCCAGACGACTCATATCGTATTTTCCTTCCGCGATATCACTT
CCATGACGACAGGATAGTCTGAGGGTTATCTGTCACAGATTTGAGGGTGGTTCGTCACATTTGTTCTGAC
CTACTGAGGGTAATTTGTCACAGTTTTGCTGTTTCCTTCAGCCTGCATGGATTTTCTCATACTTTTTGAA
CTGTAATTTTTAAGGAAGCCAAATTTGAGGGTAATTTGTCACAGTTTTGCTGTTTCCTTCAGCCTGCATG
GATTTTCTCATACTTTTTGAACTGTAATTTTTAAGGAAGCCAAATTTGAGGGCAGTTTGTCACAGTTGAT
TTCCTTCTCTTTCCCTTCGTCATGTGACTTGATATCGGGGGTTAGTTCGTCATCATTGATGAGGGTTGAT
TATCACAGTTTATTACTCTGAATTGGCTATCCGCGTGTGTACCTCTACCTGGAGTTTTTCCCACGGTGGA
TATTTCTTCTTGCGCTGAGCGTAAGAGCTATCTGACAGAACAGTTCTTCTTTGCTTCCTCGCCAGTTCGC
TCGCTATGCTCGGTTACACGGCTGCGGCGAGCGCTAGTGATAATAAGTGACTGAGGTATGTGCTCTTCTT
ATCTCCTTTTGTAGTGTTGCTCTTATTTTAAACAACTTTGCGGTTTTTTGATGACTTTGCGATTTTGTTG
TTGCTTTGCAGTAAATTGCAAGATTTAATAAAAAAACGCAAAGCAATGATTAAAGGATGTTCAGAATGAA
ACTCATGGAAACACTTAACCAGTGCATAAACGCTGGTCATGAAATGACGAAGGCTATCGCCATTGCACAG
TTTAATGATGACAGCCCGGAAGCGAGGAAAATAACCCGGCGCTGGAGAATAGGTGAAGCAGCGGATTTAG
TTGGGGTTTCTTCTCAGGCTATCAGAGATGCCGAGAAAGCAGGGCGACTACCGCACCCGGATATGGAAAT
TCGAGGACGGGTTGAGCAACGTGTTGGTTATACAATTGAACAAATTAATCATATGCGTGATGTGTTTGGT
ACGCGATTGCGACGTGCTGAAGACGTATTTCCACCGGTGATCGGGGTTGCTGCCCATAAAGGTGGCGTTT
ACAAAACCTCAGTTTCTGTTCATCTTGCTCAGGATCTGGCTCTGAAGGGGCTACGTGTTTTGCTCGTGGA
AGGTAACGACCCCCAGGGAACAGCCTCAATGTATCACGGATGGGTACCAGATCTTCATATTCATGCAGAA
GACACTCTCCTGCCTTTCTATCTTGGGGAAAAGGACGATGTCACTTATGCAATAAAGCCCACTTGCTGGC
CGGGGCTTGACATTATTCCTTCCTGTCTGGCTCTGCACCGTATTGAAACTGAGTTAATGGGCAAATTTGA
TGAAGGTAAACTGCCCACCGATCCACACCTGATGCTCCGACTGGCCATTGAAACTGTTGCTCATGACTAT
GATGTCATAGTTATTGACAGCGCGCCTAACCTGGGTATCGGCACGATTAATGTCGTATGTGCTGCTGATG
TGCTGATTGTTCCCACGCCTGCTGAGTTGTTTGACTACACCTCCGCACTGCAGTTTTTCGATATGCTTCG
TGATCTGCTCAAGAACGTTGATCTTAAAGGGTTCGAGCCTGATGTACGTATTTTGCTTACCAAATACAGC
AATAGTAATGGCTCTCAGTCCCCGTGGATGGAGGAGCAAATTCGGGATGCCTGGGGAAGCATGGTTCTAA
AAAATGTTGTACGTGAAACGGATGAAGTTGGTAAAGGTCAGATCCGGATGAGAACTGTTTTTGAACAGGC
CATTGATCAACGCTCTTCAACTGGTGCCTGGAGAAATGCTCTTTCTATTTGGGAACCTGTCTGCAATGAA
ATTTTCGATCGTCTGATTAAACCACGCTGGGAGATTAGATAATGAAGCGTGCGCCTGTTATTCCAAAACA
TACGCTCAATACTCAACCGGTTGAAGATACTTCGTTATCGACACCAGCTGCCCCGATGGTGGATTCGTTA
ATTGCGCGCGTAGGAGTAATGGCTCGCGGTAATGCCATTACTTTGCCTGTATGTGGTCGGGATGTGAAGT
TTACTCTTGAAGTGCTCCGGGGTGATAGTGTTGAGAAGACCTCTCGGGTATGGTCAGGTAATGAACGTGA
CCAGGAGCTGCTTACTGAGGACGCACTGGATGATCTCATCCCTTCTTTTCTACTGACTGGTCAACAGACA
CCGGCGTTCGGTCGAAGAGTATCTGGTGTCATAGAAATTGCCGATGGGAGTCGCCGTCGTAAAGCTGCTG
CACTTACCGAAAGTGATTATCGTGTTCTGGTTGGCGAGCTGGATGATGAGCAGATGGCTGCATTATCCAG
ATTGGGTAACGATTATCGCCCAACAAGTGCTTATGAACGTGGTCAGCGTTATGCAAGCCGATTGCAGAAT
GAATTTGCTGGAAATATTTCTGCGCTGGCTGATGCGGAAAATATTTCACGTAAGATTATTACCCGCTGTA
TCAACACCGCCAAATTGCCTAAATCAGTTGTTGCTCTTTTTTCTCACCCCGGTGAACTATCTGCCCGGTC
AGGTGATGCACTTCAAAAAGCCTTTACAGATAAAGAGGAATTACTTAAGCAGCAGGCATCTAACCTTCAT
GAGCAGAAAAAAGCTGGGGTGATATTTGAAGCTGAAGAAGTTATCACTCTTTTAACTTCTGTGCTTAAAA
CGTCATCTGCATCAAGAACTAGTTTAAGCTCACGACATCAGTTTGCTCCTGGAGCGACAGTATTGTATAA
GGGCGATAAAATGGTGCTTAACCTGGACAGGTCCCGTGTTCCAACTGAGTGTATAGAGAAAATTGAGGCC
ATTCTTAAGGAACTTGAAAAGCCAGCACCCTGATGCGACCACGTTTTAGTCTACGTTTATCTGTCTTTAC
TTAATGTCCTTTGTTACAGGCCAGAAAGCATAACTGGCCTGAATATTCTCTCTGGGCCCACTGTTCCACT
TGTATCGTCGGTCTGATAATCAGACTGGGACCACGGTCCCACTCGTATCGTCGGTCTGATTATTAGTCTG
GGACCACGGTCCCACTCGTATCGTCGGTCTGATTATTAGTCTGG
